>Addgene plasmid #109353 | pEM705 Gso (Ser) | depositor full sequence | sequence record 206202 | pEM705 Gso (Ser) sequence 7184 bps
AAGCTTAATAAACACGGAAGGAGACAATACCGGAAGGAACCCGCGCTATGACGGCAATAAAAAGACAGAA
TAAAACGCACGGGTGTTGGGTCGTTTGTTCATAAACGCGGGGTTCGGTCCCAGGGCTGGCACTCTGTCGA
TACCCCACCGAGACCCCATTGGGGCCAATACGCCCGCGTTTCTTCCTTTTCCCCACCCCACCCCCCAAGT
TCGGGTGAAGGCCCAGGGCTCGCAGCCAACGTCGGGGCGGCAGGCCCTGCCATAGCCACTGGCCCCGTGG
GTTAGGGACGGGGTCCCCCATTCGAGAATAAATAACTTCGTATAAAGTATCCTATACGAAGTTATCACCA
TGACCGAGTACAAGCCCACGGTGCGCCTCGCCACCCGCGACGACGTCCCCCGGGCCGTACGCACCCTCGC
CGCCGCGTTCGCCGACTACCCCGCCACGCGCCACACCGTCGACCCGGACCGCCACATCGAGCGGGTCACC
GAGCTGCAAGAACTCTTCCTCACGCGCGTCGGGCTCGACATCGGCAAGGTGTGGGTCGCGGACGACGGCG
CCGCGGTGGCGGTCTGGACCACGCCGGAGAGCGTCGAAGCGGGGGCGGTGTTCGCCGAGATCGGCCCGCG
CATGGCCGAGTTGAGCGGTTCCCGGCTGGCCGCGCAGCAACAGATGGAAGGCCTCCTGGCGCCGCACCGG
CCCAAGGAGCCCGCGTGGTTCCTGGCCACCGTCGGCGTCTCGCCCGACCACCAGGGCAAGGGTCTGGGCA
GCGCCGTCGTGCTCCCCGGAGTGGAGGCGGCCGAGCGCGCCGGGGTGCCCGCCTTCCTGGAGACCTCCGC
GCCCCGCAACCTCCCCTTCTACGAGCGGCTCGGCTTCACCGTCACCGCCGACGTCGAGGTGCCCGAAGGA
CCGCGCACCTGGTGCATGACCCGCAAGCCCGGTGCCTGACGCCCGCCCCACGACCCGCAGCGCCCGACCG
AAAGGAGCGCACGACCCCATGGCTCCGACCGAAGCCGACCCGGGCGGCCCCGCCGACCCCGCACCCGCCC
CCGAGGCCCACCGACTCTAGAGCTCGCTGATCAGCCTCGACTGTGCCTTCTAGTTGCCAGCCATCTGTTG
TTTGCCCCTCCCCCGTGCCTTCCTTGACCCTGGAAGGTGCCACTCCCACTGTCCTTTCCTAATAAAATGA
GGAAATTGCATCGCATTGTCTGAGTAGGTGTCATTCTATTCTGGGGGGTGGGGTGGGGCAGGACAGCAAG
GGGGAGGATTGGGAAGACAATAGCACTAGTTATTAATAGTAATCAATTACGGGGTCATTAGTTCATAGCC
CATATATGGAGTTCCGCGTTACATAACTTACGGTAAATGGCCCGCCTGGCTGACCGCCCAACGACCCCCG
CCCATTGACGTCAATAATGACGTATGTTCCCATAGTAACGCCAATAGGGACTTTCCATTGACGTCAATGG
GTGGAGTATTTACGGTAAACTGCCCACTTGGCAGTACATCAAGTGTATCATATGCCAAGTACGCCCCCTA
TTGACGTCAATGACGGTAAATGGCCCGCCTGGCATTATGCCCAGTACATGACCTTATGGGACTTTCCTAC
TTGGCAGTACATCTACGTATTAGTCATCGCTATTACCATGGTCGAGGTGAGCCCCACGTTCTGCTTCACT
CTCCCCATCTCCCCCCCCTCCCCACCCCCAATTTTGTATTTATTTATTTTTTAATTATTTTGTGCAGCGA
TGGGGGCGGGGGGGGGGGGGGGGCGCGCGCCAGGCGGGGCGGGGCGGGGCGAGGGGCGGGGCGGGGCGAG
GCGGAGAGGTGCGGCGGCAGCCAATCAGAGCGGCGCGCTCCGAAAGTTTCCTTTTATGGCGAGGCGGCGG
CGGCGGCGGCCCTATAAAAAGCGAAGCGCGCGGCGGGCGGGAGTCGCTGCGCGCTGCCTTCGCCCCGTGC
CCCGCTCCGCCGCCGCCTCGCGCCGCCCGCCCCGGCTCTGACTGACCGCGTTACTCCCACAGGTGAGCGG
GCGGGACGGCCCTTCTCCTCCGGGCTGTAATTAGCGCTTGGTTTAATGACGGCTTGTTTCTTTTCTGTGG
CTGCGTGAAAGCCTTGAGGGGCTCCGGGAGGGCCCTTTGTGCGGGGGGAGCGGCTCGGGGGGTGCGTGCG
TGTGTGTGTGCGTGGGGAGCGCCGCGTGCGGCTCCGCGCTGCCCGGCGGCTGTGAGCGCTGCGGGCGCGG
CGCGGGGCTTTGTGCGCTCCGCAGTGTGCGCGAGGGGAGCGCGGCCGGGGGCGGTGCCCCGCGGTGCGGG
GGGGGCTGCGAGGGGAACAAAGGCTGCGTGCGGGGTGTGTGCGTGGGGGGGTGAGCAGGGGGTGTGGGCG
CGTCGGTCGGGCTGCAACCCCCCCTGCACCCCCCTCCCCGAGTTGCTGAGCACGGCCCGGCTTCGGGTGC
GGGGCTCCGTACGGGGCGTGGCGCGGGGCTCGCCGTGCCGGGCGGGGGGTGGCGGCAGGTGGGGGTGCCG
GGCGGGGCGGGGCCGCCTCGGGCCGGGGAGGGCTCGGGGGAGGGGCGCGGCGGCCCCCGGAGCGCCGGCG
GCTGTCGAGGCGCGGCGAGCCGCAGCCATTGCCTTTTATGGTAATCGTGCGAGAGGGCGCAGGGACTTCC
TTTGTCCCAAATCTGTGCGGAGCCGAAATCTGGGAGGCGCCGCCGCACCCCCTCTAGCGGGCGCGGGGCG
AAGCGGTGCGGCGCCGGCAGGAAGGAAATGGGCGGGGAGGGCCTTCGTGCGTCGCCGCGCCGCCGTCCCC
TTCTCCCTCTCCAGCCTCGGGGCTGTCCGCGGGGGGACGGCTGCCTTCGGGGGGGACGGGGCAGGGCGGG
GTTCGGCTTCTGGCGTGTGACCGGCGGCTCTAGAGCCTCTGCTAACCATGTTCATGCCTTCTTCTTTTTC
CTACAGCTCCTGGGCAACGTGCTGGTTATTGTGCTGTCTCATCATTTTGGCAAAGAATTGCTCGACCACC
GGCGCGCCACCATGGGCTGCCTCGGGAACAGTAAGACCGAGGACCAGCGCAACGAGGAGAAGGCGCAGCG
TGAGGCCAACAAAAAGATCGAGAAGCAGCTGCAGAAGGACAAGCAGGTCTACCGGGCCACGCACCGCCTG
CTGCTGCTGGGTGCTGGAGAATCTGGTAAAAGCACCATTGTGAAGCAGATGAGGATCCTGCATGTTAATG
GGTTTAATGGAGAGGGCGGCGAAGAGGACCCGCAGGCTGCAAGGAGCAACAGCGATGGTGAGAAGGCAAC
CAAAGTGCAGGACATCAAAAACAACCTGAAAGAGGCGATTGAAACCATTGTGGCCGCCATGAGCAACCTG
GTGCCCCCCGTGGAGCTGGCCAACCCCGAGAACCAGTTCAGAGTGGACTACATTCTGAGTGTGATGAACG
TGCCTGACTTTGACTTCCCTCCCGAATTCTATGAGCATGCCAAGGCTCTGTGGGAGGATGAAGGAGTGCG
TGCCTGCTACGAACGCTCCAACGAGTACCAGCTGATTGACTGTGCCCAGTACTTCCTGGACAAGATCGAC
GTGATCAAGCAGGCTGACTATGTGCCGAGCGATCAGGACCTGCTTCGCTGCCGTGTCCTGACTTCTGGAA
TCTTTGAGACCAAGTTCCAGGTGGACAAAGTCAACTTCCACATGTTTGACGTGGGTGGCCAGCGCGATGA
ACGCCGCAAGTGGATCCAGTGCTTCAACGATGTGACTGCCATCATCTTCGTGGTGGCCAGCAGCAGCTAC
AACATGGTCATCCGGGAGGACAACCAGACCAACCGCCTGCAGGAGGCTCTGAACCTCTTCAAGAGCATCT
GGAACAACAGATGGCTGCGCACCATCTCTGTGATCCTGTTCCTCAACAAGCAAGATCTGCTCGCTGAGAA
AGTCCTTGCTGGGAAATCGAAGATTGAGGACTACTTTCCAGAATTTGCTCGCTACACTACTCCTGAGGAT
GCTACTCCCGAGCCCGGAGAGGACCCACGCGTGACCCGGGCCAAGTACTTCATTCGAGATGAGTTTCTGA
GGATCAGCACTGCCAGTGGAGATGGGCGTCACTACTGCTACCCTCATTTCACCTGCGCTGTGGACACTGA
GAACATCCGCCGTGTGTTCAACGACTGCCGTGACATCATCATCGCCAAAAACCTGCGGGGCTCTGGACTC
TACTGAACCGGTCTGCAGCCTAGGCTTAAGCGCTCGAGGCGGCCGCAATTCACTCCTCAGGTGCAGGCTG
CCTATCAGAAGGTGGTGGCTGGTGTGGCCAATGCCCTGGCTCACAAATACCACTGAGATCTTTTTCCCTC
TGCCAAAAATTATGGGGACATCATGAAGCCCCTTGAGCATCTGACTTCTGGCTAATAAAGGAAATTTATT
TTCATTGCAATAGTGTGTTGGAATTTTTTGTGTCTCTCACTCGGAAGGACATATGGGAGGGCAAATCATT
TAAAACATCAGAATGAGTATTTGGTTTAGAGTTTGGCAACATATGCCCATATGCTGGCTGCCATGAACAA
AGGTTGGCTATAAAGAGGTCATCAGTATATGAAACAGCCCCCTGCTGTCCATTCCTTATTCCATAGAAAA
GCCTTGACTTGAGGTTAGATTTTTTTTATATTTTGTTTTGTGTTATTTTTTTCTTTAACATCCCTAAAAT
TTTCCTTACATGTTTTACTAGCCAGATTTTTCCTCCTCTCCTGACTACTCCCAGTCATAGCTGTCCCTCT
TCTCTTATGAAGATCCCTCGACCTGAGCGTCGAGCTAGCATATGGATCCATATAACTTCGTATAATGTAT
GCTATACGAAGTTATTACGATACCGTCAACTTGTTTATTGCAGCTTATAATGGTTACAAATAAAGCAATA
GCATCACAAATTTCACAAATAAAGCATTTTTTTCACTGCATTCTAGTTGTGGTTTGTCCAAACTCATCAA
TGTATCTTAGGTACCCAGCTTTTGTTCCCTTTAGTGAGGGTTAATTGCGCGCTTGGCGTAATCATGGTCA
TAGCTGTTTCCTGTGTGAAATTGTTATCCGCTCACAATTCCACACAACATACGAGCCGGAAGCATAAAGT
GTAAAGCCTGGGGTGCCTAATGAGTGAGCTAACTCACATTAATTGCGTTGCGCTCACTGCCCGCTTTCCA
GTCGGGAAACCTGTCGTGCCAGCTGCATTAATGAATCGGCCAACGCGCGGGGAGAGGCGGTTTGCGTATT
GGGCGCTCTTCCGCTTCCTCGCTCACTGACTCGCTGCGCTCGGTCGTTCGGCTGCGGCGAGCGGTATCAG
CTCACTCAAAGGCGGTAATACGGTTATCCACAGAATCAGGGGATAACGCAGGAAAGAACATGTGAGCAAA
AGGCCAGCAAAAGGCCAGGAACCGTAAAAAGGCCGCGTTGCTGGCGTTTTTCCATAGGCTCCGCCCCCCT
GACGAGCATCACAAAAATCGACGCTCAAGTCAGAGGTGGCGAAACCCGACAGGACTATAAAGATACCAGG
CGTTTCCCCCTGGAAGCTCCCTCGTGCGCTCTCCTGTTCCGACCCTGCCGCTTACCGGATACCTGTCCGC
CTTTCTCCCTTCGGGAAGCGTGGCGCTTTCTCATAGCTCACGCTGTAGGTATCTCAGTTCGGTGTAGGTC
GTTCGCTCCAAGCTGGGCTGTGTGCACGAACCCCCCGTTCAGCCCGACCGCTGCGCCTTATCCGGTAACT
ATCGTCTTGAGTCCAACCCGGTAAGACACGACTTATCGCCACTGGCAGCAGCCACTGGTAACAGGATTAG
CAGAGCGAGGTATGTAGGCGGTGCTACAGAGTTCTTGAAGTGGTGGCCTAACTACGGCTACACTAGAAGA
ACAGTATTTGGTATCTGCGCTCTGCTGAAGCCAGTTACCTTCGGAAAAAGAGTTGGTAGCTCTTGATCCG
GCAAACAAACCACCGCTGGTAGCGGTGGTTTTTTTGTTTGCAAGCAGCAGATTACGCGCAGAAAAAAAGG
ATCTCAAGAAGATCCTTTGATCTTTTCTACGGGGTCTGACGCTCAGTGGAACGAAAACTCACGTTAAGGG
ATTTTGGTCATGAGATTATCAAAAAGGATCTTCACCTAGATCCTTTTAAATTAAAAATGAAGTTTTAAAT
CAATCTAAAGTATATATGAGTAAACTTGGTCTGACAGTTACCAATGCTTAATCAGTGAGGCACCTATCTC
AGCGATCTGTCTATTTCGTTCATCCATAGTTGCCTGACTCCCCGTCGTGTAGATAACTACGATACGGGAG
GGCTTACCATCTGGCCCCAGTGCTGCAATGATACCGCGAGACCCACGCTCACCGGCTCCAGATTTATCAG
CAATAAACCAGCCAGCCGGAAGGGCCGAGCGCAGAAGTGGTCCTGCAACTTTATCCGCCTCCATCCAGTC
TATTAATTGTTGCCGGGAAGCTAGAGTAAGTAGTTCGCCAGTTAATAGTTTGCGCAACGTTGTTGCCATT
GCTACAGGCATCGTGGTGTCACGCTCGTCGTTTGGTATGGCTTCATTCAGCTCCGGTTCCCAACGATCAA
GGCGAGTTACATGATCCCCCATGTTGTGCAAAAAAGCGGTTAGCTCCTTCGGTCCTCCGATCGTTGTCAG
AAGTAAGTTGGCCGCAGTGTTATCACTCATGGTTATGGCAGCACTGCATAATTCTCTTACTGTCATGCCA
TCCGTAAGATGCTTTTCTGTGACTGGTGAGTACTCAACCAAGTCATTCTGAGAATAGTGTATGCGGCGAC
CGAGTTGCTCTTGCCCGGCGTCAATACGGGATAATACCGCGCCACATAGCAGAACTTTAAAAGTGCTCAT
CATTGGAAAACGTTCTTCGGGGCGAAAACTCTCAAGGATCTTACCGCTGTTGAGATCCAGTTCGATGTAA
CCCACTCGTGCACCCAACTGATCTTCAGCATCTTTTACTTTCACCAGCGTTTCTGGGTGAGCAAAAACAG
GAAGGCAAAATGCCGCAAAAAAGGGAATAAGGGCGACACGGAAATGTTGAATACTCATACTCTTCCTTTT
TCAATATTATTGAAGCATTTATCAGGGTTATTGTCTCATGAGCGGATACATATTTGAATGTATTTAGAAA
AATAAACAAATAGGGGTTCCGCGCACATTTCCCCGAAAAGTGCC
Features (pLannotate 1.2.2; 22 found; start..end, strand, type, name):
     52..100     +  polyA_signal   HSV TK poly(A) signal: herpes simplex virus thymidine kinase polyadenylation signal (Cole and Stacy, 1985)
    191..207     -  polyA_signal   bGH poly(A) signal (fragment): bovine growth hormone polyadenylation signal
    312..345     -  protein_bind   lox2272: Cre-mediated recombination occurs in the 8-bp core sequence (GGATACTT). lox2272 sites are compatible with each other, but incompatible with loxP or loxN sites (Lee and Saito, 1988). Cre recombinase
    350..949     +  CDS            PuroR: puromycin N-acetyltransferase; pac from Streptomyces alboniger; confers resistance to puromycin
    999..1064    +  CDS            dmpM (fragment): DMPM_STRAD - Protein inferred from homology: Swiss-Prot protein existence level 3. From Streptomyces alboniger.
   1091..1202    +  polyA_signal   bGH poly(A) signal: bovine growth hormone polyadenylation signal
   1347..1650    +  enhancer       CMV enhancer: human cytomegalovirus immediate early enhancer
   1652..1929    +  promoter       chicken β-actin promoter: No description available
   1930..2946    +  intron         chimeric intron: chimera between introns from chicken β-actin and rabbit β-globin
   3022..4188    +  CDS            GNAS: GNAS2_HUMAN - Also known as GNAS1, GSP. Experimental evidence at protein level: Swiss-Prot protein existence level 1. Guanine nucleotide-binding proteins (G proteins) function as transducers in numerous signaling pathways controlled by G protein- coupled receptors (GPCRs) (PubMed:17110384). Signaling involves the activation of adenylyl cyclases, resulting in increased levels of the signaling molecule cAMP (PubMed:26206488, PubMed:8702665). GNAS functions downstream of several GPCRs, including beta-adrenergic receptors (PubMed:21488135). Stimulates the Ras signaling pathway via RAPGEF2 (PubMed:
   4246..4323    +  CDS            HBB (fragment): HBB_PONPY - Experimental evidence at transcript level: Swiss-Prot protein existence level 2. Involved in oxygen transport from the lung to the various peripheral tissues. From Pongo pygmaeus (Bornean orangutan).
   4394..4449    +  polyA_signal   β-globin poly(A) signal: rabbit β-globin polyadenylation signal (Gil and Proudfoot, 1987)
   4812..4845    -  protein_bind   loxP: Cre-mediated recombination occurs in the 8-bp core sequence (GCATACAT). Cre recombinase
   4858..4979    +  polyA_signal   SV40 poly(A) signal: SV40 polyadenylation signal
   4998..5016    -  promoter       T3 promoter: promoter for bacteriophage T3 RNA polymerase
   5061..5077    -  protein_bind   lac operator: The lac repressor binds to the lac operator to inhibit transcription in E. coli. This inhibition can be relieved by adding lactose or isopropyl-β-D-thiogalactopyranoside (IPTG). lac repressor encoded by lacI
   5085..5115    -  promoter       lac promoter: promoter for the E. coli lac operon
   5130..5151    -  protein_bind   CAP binding site: CAP binding activates transcription in the presence of cAMP. E. coli catabolite activator protein
   5164..5256    -  CDS            lacI (fragment): lac repressor; lacI; The lac repressor binds to the lac operator to inhibit transcription in E. coli. This inhibition can be relieved by adding lactose or isopropyl-β-D-thiogalactopyranoside (IPTG).
   5439..6027    -  rep_origin     ori: high-copy-number ColE1/pMB1/pBR322/pUC origin of replication
   6198..7058    -  CDS            AmpR: β-lactamase; bla; confers resistance to ampicillin, carbenicillin, and related antibiotics
   7059..7163    -  promoter       AmpR promoter: bla
