[The description below was written by a language model from this plasmid's Addgene catalogue record and pLannotate feature annotations shown in this document.]
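Description:
pEM705 Gso (Ser) is a 7,184 bp mammalian expression plasmid built on the pEM705 backbone. It is maintained in E. coli through a high-copy ColE1/pUC-type origin and an ampicillin resistance gene driven by its own bla promoter. For selection in mammalian cells it carries a puromycin N-acetyltransferase (PuroR) coding sequence followed by a bGH polyadenylation signal. No promoter is annotated directly upstream of PuroR. A lox2272 site lies just before PuroR and a loxP site lies downstream of the expression cassette. These two heterospecific Cre target sites therefore flank both the marker and the payload. That layout is typical of vectors designed for recombinase-mediated cassette exchange into a pre-engineered genomic landing site, although the record does not state this use explicitly.

The payload is a 1,182 bp human "Gso" chimera. It is a Gαs (GNAS) coding sequence whose C-terminus has been replaced with that of Gαo, which explains why the GNAS annotation stops slightly short of the full insert length. Because the extreme C-terminus of a Gα subunit largely determines receptor recognition, such a chimera lets Go-coupled receptors drive a Gαs-type output, namely adenylyl cyclase activation and a rise in cAMP. The cysteine at position 391 is changed to serine, which makes the chimera insensitive to pertussis toxin. The protein is untagged. Expression is driven by the CAG promoter (CMV enhancer, chicken β-actin promoter and chimeric intron) and terminated by a rabbit β-globin polyadenylation signal. The construct belongs to a GsX chimera set used in live-cell assays of GPCR coupling, including the identification of optogenetic tools that control Go and Gi signalling.
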