Addgene plasmid #109353: pEM705 Gso (Ser)
Purpose: GsX chimera with Gαo C-terminus (Pertussis toxin insensitive mutant)
Depositing lab: Robert Lucas. Depositing organization: University of Manchester. Publication: A live cell assay of GPCR coupling allows identification of optogenetic tools for controlling Go and Gi signaling. Ballister ER, Rodgers J, Martial F, Lucas RJ. BMC Biol. 2018 Jan 16;16(1):10. doi: 10.1186/s12915-017-0475-2. PubMed 29338718.
Backbone
  Vector backbone: pEM705
  Backbone size w/o insert (bp): 6002
  Total vector size (bp): 7184
  Vector type: Mammalian Expression
  Selectable markers: Puromycin
Growth in bacteria
  Bacterial resistance: Ampicillin, 100 μg/mL
  Growth temperature: 37°C
  Growth strain: DH5alpha
  Copy number: High Copy
Gene/Insert
  Gene/Insert name: Gso chimera
  Species: H. sapiens (human)
  Insert size (bp): 1182
  Mutation: Changed Cysteine at position 391 to Serine (Pertussis toxin insensitive)
  Promoter: CAG
  Tag / fusion protein: None
  Cloning method: Gibson Cloning
  Sequencing primers: 5′ cttctggcgtgtgaccggcggctc; 3′ TTGGCAGAGGGAAAAAGATCTCAGTGG
Terms and licenses: Academic/Nonprofit Terms; Industry Terms: Not Available to Industry
How to cite: pEM705 Gso (Ser) was a gift from Robert Lucas (Addgene plasmid # 109353 ; http://n2t.net/addgene:109353 ; RRID:Addgene_109353)
