>Addgene plasmid #109353 | pEM705 Gso (Ser) | addgene partial sequence | sequence record 210353 | Addgene Partial NGS Result
GGGGCGGGGCGAGGCGGAGAGGTGCGGCGGCAGCCAATCAGAGCGGCGCGCTCCGAAAGTTTCCTTTTAT
GGCGAGGCGGCGGCGGCGGCGGCCCTATAAAAAGCGAAGCGCGCGGCGGGCGGGAGTCGCTGCGCGCTGC
CTTCGCCCCGTGCCCCGCTCCGCCGCCGCCTCGCGCCGCCCGCCCCGGCTCTGACTGACCGCGTTACTCC
CACAGGTGAGCGGGCGGGACGGCCCTTCTCCTCCGGGCTGTAATTAGCGCTTGGTTTAATGACGGCTTGT
TTCTTTTCTGTGGCTGCGTGAAAGCCTTGAGGGGCTCCGGGAGGGCCCTTTGTGCGGGGGGAGCGGCTCG
GGGGGTGCGTGCGTGTGTGTGTGCGTGGGGAGCGCCGCGTGCGGCTCCGCGCTGCCCGGCGGCTGTGAGC
GCTGCGGGCGCGGCGCGGGGCTTTGTGCGCTCCGCAGTGTGCGCGAGGGGAGCGCGGCCGGGGGCGGTGC
CCCGCGGTGCGGGGGGGGCTGCGAGGGGAACAAAGGCTGCGTGCGGGGTGTGTGCGTGGGGGGGTGAGCA
GGGGGTGTGGGCGCGTCGGTCGGGCTGCAACCCCCCCTGCACCCCCCTCCCCGAGTTGCTGAGCACGGCC
CGGCTTCGGGTGCGGGGCTCCGTACGGGGCGTGGCGCGGGGCTCGCCGTGCCGGGCGGGGGGTGGCGGCA
GGTGGGGGTGCCGGGCGGGGCGGGGCCGCCTCGGGCCGGGGAGGGCTCGGGGGAGGGGCGCGGCGGCCCC
CGGAGCGCCGGCGGCTGTCGAGGCGCGGCGAGCCGCAGCCATTGCCTTTTATGGTAATCGTGCGAGAGGG
CGCAGGGACTTCCTTTGTCCCAAATCTGTGCGGAGCCGAAATCTGGGAGGCGCCGCCGCACCCCCTCTAG
CGGGCGCGGGGCGAAGCGGTGCGGCGCCGGCAGGAAGGAAATGGGCGGGGAGGGCCTTCGTGCGTCGCCG
CGCCGCCGTCCCCTTCTCCCTCTCCAGCCTCGGGGCTGTCCGCGGGGGGACGGCTGCCTTCGGGGGGGAC
GGGGCAGGGCGGGGTTCGGCTTCTGGCGTGTGACCGGCGGCTCTAGAGCCTCTGCTAACCATGTTCATGC
CTTCTTCTTTTTCCTACAGCTCCTGGGCAACGTGCTGGTTATTGTGCTGTCTCATCATTTTGGCAAAGAA
TTGCTCGACCACCGGCGCGCCACCATGGGCTGCCTCGGGAACAGTAAGACCGAGGACCAGCGCAACGAGG
AGAAGGCGCAGCGTGAGGCCAACAAAAAGATCGAGAAGCAGCTGCAGAAGGACAAGCAGGTCTACCGGGC
CACGCACCGCCTGCTGCTGCTGGGTGCTGGAGAATCTGGTAAAAGCACCATTGTGAAGCAGATGAGGATC
CTGCATGTTAATGGGTTTAATGGAGAGGGCGGCGAAGAGGACCCGCAGGCTGCAAGGAGCAACAGCGATG
GTGAGAAGGCAACCAAAGTGCAGGACATCAAAAACAACCTGAAAGAGGCGATTGAAACCATTGTGGCCGC
CATGAGCAACCTGGTGCCCCCCGTGGAGCTGGCCAACCCCGAGAACCAGTTCAGAGTGGACTACATTCTG
AGTGTGATGAACGTGCCTGACTTTGACTTCCCTCCCGAATTCTATGAGCATGCCAAGGCTCTGTGGGAGG
ATGAAGGAGTGCGTGCCTGCTACGAACGCTCCAACGAGTACCAGCTGATTGACTGTGCCCAGTACTTCCT
GGACAAGATCGACGTGATCAAGCAGGCTGACTATGTGCCGAGCGATCAGGACCTGCTTCGCTGCCGTGTC
CTGACTTCTGGAATCTTTGAGACCAAGTTCCAGGTGGACAAAGTCAACTTCCACATGTTTGACGTGGGTG
GCCAGCGCGATGAACGCCGCAAGTGGATCCAGTGCTTCAACGATGTGACTGCCATCATCTTCGTGGTGGC
CAGCAGCAGCTACAACATGGTCATCCGGGAGGACAACCAGACCAACCGCCTGCAGGAGGCTCTGAACCTC
TTCAAGAGCATCTGGAACAACAGATGGCTGCGCACCATCTCTGTGATCCTGTTCCTCAACAAGCAAGATC
TGCTCGCTGAGAAAGTCCTTGCTGGGAAATCGAAGATTGAGGACTACTTTCCAGAATTTGCTCGCTACAC
TACTCCTGAGGATGCTACTCCCGAGCCCGGAGAGGACCCACGCGTGACCCGGGCCAAGTACTTCATTCGA
GATGAGTTTCTGAGGATCAGCACTGCCAGTGGAGATGGGCGTCACTACTGCTACCCTCATTTCACCTGCG
CTGTGGACACTGAGAACATCCGCCGTGTGTTCAACGACTGCCGTGACATCATCATCGCCAAAAACCTGCG
GGGCTCTGGACTCTACTGAACCGGTCTGCAGCCTAGGCTTAAGCGCTCGAGGCGGCCGCAATTCACTCCT
CAGGTGCAGGCTGCCTATCAGAAGGTGGTGGCTGGTGTGGCCAATGCCCTGGCTCACAAATACCACTGAG
ATCTTTTTCCCTCTGCCAAAAATTATGGGGACATCATGAAGCCCCTTGAGCATCTGACTTCTGGCTAATA
AAGGAAATTTATTTTCATTGCAATAGTGTGTTGGAATTTTTTGTGTCTCTCACTCGGAAGGACATATGGG
AGGGCAAATCATTTAAAACATCAGAATGAGTATTTGGTTTAGAGTTTGGCAACATATGCCCATATGCTGG
CTGCCATGAACAAAGGTTGGCTATAAAGAGGTCATCAGTATATGAAACAGCCCCCTGCTGTCCATTCCTT
ATTCCATAGAAAAGCCTTGACTTGAGGTTAGATTTTTTTTATATTTTGTTTTGTGTTATTTTTTTCTTTA
ACATCCCTAAAATTTTCCTTACATGTTTTACTAGCCAGATTTTTCCTCCTCTCCTGACTACTCCCAGTCA
TAGCTGTCCCTCTTCTCTTATGGAGATCCCTCGACCTGCACCGTCGAGCTAGCATATGGATCCATATAAC
TTCGTATAATGTATGCTATACGAAGTTATTACGATACCGTCAACTTGTTTATTGCAGCTTATAATGGTTA
CAAATAAAGCAATAGCATCACAAATTTCACAAATAAAGCATTTTTTTCACTGCATTCTAGTTGTGGTTTG
TCCAAACTCATCAATGTATCTTAGGTACCCAGCTTTTGTTCCCTTTAGTGAGGGTTAATTGCGCGCTTGG
CGTAATCATGGTCATAGCTGTTTCCTGTGTGAAATTGTTATCCGCTCACAATTCCACACAACATACGAGC
CGGAAGCATAAAGTGTAAAGCCTGGGGTGCCTAATGAGTGAGCTAACTCACATTAATTGCGTTGCGCTCA
CTGCCCGCTTTCCAGTCGGGAAACCTGTCGTGCCAGCTGCATTGATGAATCGGCCAACGCGCGGGGAGAG
GCGGTTTGCGTATTGGGCGCTCTTCCGCTTCCTCGCTCACTGACTCGCTGCGCTCGGTCGTTCGGCTGCG
GCGAGCGGTATCAGCTCACTCAAAGGCGGTAATACGGTTATCCACAGAATCAGGGGATAACGCAGGAAAG
AACATGTGAGCAAAAGGCCAGCAAAAGGCCAGGAACCGTAAAAAGGCCGCGTTGCTGGCGTTTTTCCATA
GGCTCCGCCCCCCTGACGAGCATCACAAAAATCGACGCTCAAGTCAGAGGTGGCGAAACCCGACAGGACT
ATAAAGATACCAGGCGTTTCCCCCTGGAAGCTCCCTCGTGCGCTCTCCTGTTCCGACCCTGCCGCTTACC
GGATACCTGTCCGCCTTTCTCCCTTCGGGAAGCGTGGCGCTTTCTCATAGCTCACGCTGTAGGTATCTCA
GTTCGGTGTAGGTCGTTCGCTCCAAGCTGGGCTGTGTGCACGAACCCCCCGTTCAGCCCGACCGCTGCGC
CTTATCCGGTAACTATCGTCTTGAGTCCAACCCGGTAAGACACGACTTATCGCCACTGGCAGCAGCCACT
GGTAACAGGATTAGCAGAGCGAGGTATGTAGGCGGTGCTACAGAGTTCTTGAAGTGGTGGCCTAACTACG
GCTACACTAGAAGAACAGTATTTGGTATCTGCGCTCTGCTGAAGCCAGTTACCTTCGGAAAAAGAGTTGG
TAGCTCTTGATCCGGCAAACAAACCACCGCTGGTAGCGGTGGTTTTTTTGTTTGCAAGCAGCAGATTACG
CGCAGAAAAAAAGGATCTCAAGAAGATCCTTTGATCTTTTCTACGGGGTCTGACGCTCAGTGGAACGAAA
ACTCACGTTAAGGGATTTTGGTCATGAGATTATCAAAAAGGATCTTCACCTAGATCCTTTTAAATTAAAA
ATGAAGTTTTAAATCAATCTAAAGTATATATGAGTAAACTTGGTCTGACAGTTACCAATGCTTAATCAGT
GAGGCACCTATCTCAGCGATCTGTCTATTTCGTTCATCCATAGTTGCCTGACTCCCCGTCGTGTAGATAA
CTACGATACGGGAGGGCTTACCATCTGGCCCCAGTGCTGCAATGATACCGCGAGACCCACGCTCACCGGC
TCCAGATTTATCAGCAATAAACCAGCCAGCCGGAAGGGCCGAGCGCAGAAGTGGTCCTGCAACTTTATCC
GCCTCCATCCAGTCTATTAATTGTTGCCGGGAAGCTAGAGTAAGTAGTTCGCCAGTTAATAGTTTGCGCA
ACGTTGTTGCCATTGCTACAGGCATCGTGGTGTCACGCTCGTCGTTTGGTATGGCTTCATTCAGCTCCGG
TTCCCAACGATCAAGGCGAGTTACATGATCCCCCATGTTGTGCAAAAAAGCGGTTAGCTCCTTCGGTCCT
CCGATCGTTGTCAGAAGTAAGTTGGCCGCAGTGTTATCACTCATGGTTATGGCAGCACTGCATAATTCTC
TTACTGTCATGCCATCCGTAAGATGCTTTTCTGTGACTGGTGAGTACTCAACCAAGTCATTCTGAGAATA
GTGTATGCGGCGACCGAGTTGCTCTTGCCCGGCGTCAATACGGGATAATACCGCGCCACATAGCAGAACT
TTAAAAGTGCTCATCATTGGAAAACGTTCTTCGGGGCGAAAACTCTCAAGGATCTTACCGCTGTTGAGAT
CCAGTTCGATGTAACCCACTCGTGCACCCAACTGATCTTCAGCATCTTTTACTTTCACCAGCGTTTCTGG
GTGAGCAAAAACAGGAAGGCAAAATGCCGCAAAAAAGGGAATAAGGGCGACACGGAAATGTTGAATACTC
ATACTCTTCCTTTTTCAATATTATTGAAGCATTTATCAGGGTTATTGTCTCATGAGCGGATACATATTTG
AATGTATTTAGAAAAATAAACAAATAGGGGTTCCGCGCACATTTCCCCGAAAAGTGCCAAGCTTAATAAA
CACGGAAGGAGACAATACCGGAAGGAACCCGCGCTATGACGGCAATAAAAAGACAGAATAAAACGCACGG
GTGTTGGGTCGTTTGTTCATAAACGCGGGGTTCGGTCCCAGGGCTGGCACTCTGTCGATACCCCACCGAG
ACCCCATTGGGGCCAATACGCCCGCGTTTCTTCCTTTTCCCCACCCCACCCCCCAAGTTCGGGTGAAGGC
CCAGGGCTCGCAGCCAACGTCGGGGCGGCAGGCCCTGCCATAGCCACTGGCCCCGTGGGTTAGGGACGGG
GTCCCCCATTCGAGAATAAATAACTTCGTATAAAGTATCCTATACGAAGTTATCACCATGACCGAGTACA
AGCCCACGGTGCGCCTCGCCACCCGCGACGACGTCCCCCGGGCCGTACGCACCCTCGCCGCCGCGTTCGC
CGACTACCCCGCCACGCGCCACACCGTCGACCCGGACCGCCACATCGAGCGGGTCACCGAGCTGCAAGAA
CTCTTCCTCACGCGCGTCGGGCTCGACATCGGCAAGGTGTGGGTCGCGGACGACGGCGCCGCGGTGGCGG
TCTGGACCACGCCGGAGAGCGTCGAAGCGGGGGCGGTGTTCGCCGAGATCGGCCCGCGCATGGCCGAGTT
GAGCGGTTCCCGGCTGGCCGCGCAGCAACAGATGGAAGGCCTCCTGGCGCCGCACCGGCCCAAGGAGCCC
GCGTGGTTCCTGGCCACCGTCGGCGTCTCGCCCGACCACCAGGGCAAGGGTCTGGGCAGCGCCGTCGTGC
TCCCCGGAGTGGAGGCGGCCGAGCGCGCCGGGGTGCCCGCCTTCCTGGAGACCTCCGCGCCCCGCAACCT
CCCCTTCTACGAGCGGCTCGGCTTCACCGTCACCGCCGACGTCGAGGTGCCCGAAGGACCGCGCACCTGG
TGCATGACCCGCAAGCCCGGTGCCTGACGCCCGCCCCACGACCCGCAGCGCCCGACCGAAAGGAGCGCAC
GACCCCATGGCTCCGACCGAAGCCACCCGGGGCGGCCCCGCCGACCCCGCACCCGCCCCCGAGGCCCACC
GACTCTAGAGCTCGCTGATCAGCCTCGACTGTGCCTTCTAGTTGCCAGCCATCTGTTGTTTGCCCCTCCC
CCGTGCCTTCCTTGACCCTGGAAGGTGCCACTCCCACTGTCCTTTCCTAATAAAATGAGGAAATTGCATC
GCATTGTCTGAGTAGGTGTCATTCTATTCTGGGGGGTGGGGTGGGGCAGGACAGCAAGGGGGAGGATTGG
GAAGACAATAGCACTAGTTATTAATAGTAATCAATTACGGGGTCATTAGTTCATAGCCCATATATGGAGT
TCCGCGTTACATAACTTACGGTAAATGGCCCGCCTGGCTGACCGCCCAACGACCCCCGCCCATTGACGTC
AATAATGACGTATGTTCCCATAGTAACGCCAATAGGGACTTTCCATTGACGTCAATGGGTGGAGTATTTA
CGGTAAACTGCCCACTTGGCAGTACATCAAGTGTATCATATGCCAAGTACGCCCCCTATTGACGTCAATG
ACGGTAAATGGCCCGCCTGGCATTATGCCCAGTACATGACCTTATGGGACTTTCCTACTTGGCAGTACAT
CTACGTATTAGTCATCGCTATTACCATGGTCGAGGTGAGCCCCACGTTCTGCTTCACTCTCCCCATCTCC
CCCCCCTCCCCACCCCCAATTTTGTATTTA
